>Addgene plasmid #243991 | pUPD3_RBS_RBS3 | addgene full sequence | sequence record 487822 | Addgene NGS Result
GGTCTCGCAAAGAACAACTTAAGGAGGTATTAATGCGAGACCACTCATCGCCCAATCACTAGTGAATTCG
TTCTATAGTGTCACCTAAATACCATAGAGCCGTTGGTCATAGCTGTTTCCTGTCCAGGCATCATGACACG
GTTATCCACAGAATCAGGGGATAACGCAGGAAAGAACATGTGAGCAAAAGGCCAGCAAAAGGCCAGGAAC
CGTAAAAAGGCCGCGTTGCTGGCGTTTTTCCATAGGCTCCGCCCCCCTGACGAGCATCACAAAAATCGAC
GCTCAAGTCAGAGGTGGCGAAACCCGACAGGACTATAAAGATACCAGGCGTTTCCCCCTGGAAGCTCCCT
CGTGCGCTCTCCTGTTCCGACCCTGCCGCTTACCGGATACCTGTCCGCCTTTCTCCCTTCGGGAAGCGTG
GCGCTTTCTCATAGCTCACGCTGTAGGTATCTCAGTTCGGTGTAGGTCGTTCGCTCCAAGCTGGGCTGTG
TGCACGAACCCCCCGTTCAGCCCGACCGCTGCGCCTTATCCGGTAACTATCGTCTTGAGTCCAACCCGGT
AAGACACGACTTATCGCCACTGGCAGCAGCCACTGGTAACAGGATTAGCAGAGCGAGGTATGTAGGCGGT
GCTACAGAGTTCTTGAAGTGGTGGCCTAACTACGGCTACACTAGAAGAACAGTATTTGGTATCTGCGCTC
TGCTGAAGCCAGTTACCTTCGGAAAAAGAGTTGGTAGCTCTTGATCCGGCAAACAAACCACCGCTGGTAG
CGGTGGTTTTTTTGTTTGCAAGCAGCAGATTACGCGCAGAAAAAAAGGATCTCAAGAAGATCCTTTGATC
TTTTCTACGGGGTCTGACGCTCAGTGGAACGAAAACTCACGTTAAGGGATTTTGGTCATGAGATTATCAA
AAAGGATCTTCACCTAGATCCTTTTGTGATGATCGGCACGTAAGAGGTTCCAACTTTCACCATAATGAAA
TAAGATCACTACCGGGCGTATTTTTTGAGTTATCGAGATTTTCAGGAGCTAAGGAAGCTAAAATGGAGAA
AAAAATCACTGGATATACCACCGTTGATATATCCCAATGGCATCGTAAAGAACATTTTGAGGCATTTCAG
TCAGTTGCTCAATGTACCTATAACCAGACCGTTCAGCTGGATATTACGGCCTTTTTAAAGACCGTAAAGA
AAAATAAGCACAAGTTTTATCCGGCCTTTATTCACATTCTTGCCCGCCTGATGAATGCTCATCCGGAATT
CCGTATGGCAATGAAAGACGGTGAGCTGGTGATATGGGATAGTGTTCACCCTTGTTACACCGTTTTCCAT
GAGCAAACTGAAACGTTTTCATCGCTCTGGAGTGAATACCACGACGATTTCCGGCAGTTTCTACACATAT
ATTCGCAAGATGTGGCGTGTTACGGTGAAAACCTGGCCTATTTCCCTAAAGGGTTTATTGAGAATATGTT
TTTCGTGTCAGCCAATCCCTGGGTGAGTTTCACCAGTTTTGATTTAAACGTGGCCAATATGGACAACTTC
TTCGCCCCCGTTTTCACCATGGGCAAATATTATACGCAAGGCGACAAGGTGCTGATGCCGCTGGCGATTC
AGGTTCATCATGCCGTTTGTGATGGCTTCCATGTCGGCAGAATGCTTAATGAATTACAACAGTACTGCGA
TGAGTGGCAGGGCGGGGCGTAATTTTTTTAAGGCAGTTATTGGTGCCCTTAAACGCCTGGTTGCTACGCC
TGAATAAGTGATAATAAGCGGATGAATGGCAGAAATTCGATGATAAGCTGTCAAACATGATGT
[125 nt withheld, positions 1814-1938]
C
[91 nt withheld, positions 1940-2030]
AGGGTGATGGTTCACGTAGTGGGCCAGCGCCCTGATAGACGGTTTTTCGCCCTTTGACGTTGGAGTCCAC
GTTCTTT
[37 nt withheld, positions 2108-2144]
ACCCTATCTCGGTCTATTCTTTTGATTTATAAGGGATTTTGCCGATTTCGGCCTATTGGTTAAAAAATGA
GCTGATTTAACAAAAATTTAACGCGAATTTTAACAAAATATTAACGCTTACAATTTTAACATTGTAGAAA
CGCATGTAAAACGACGGCCAGTGAATTGTAATACGACTCACTATAGGGTGAATTCCGCTTAGGACCTTAG
ATATTGATCTCAA
Features (pLannotate 1.2.2; 8 found; start..end, strand, type, name):
     72..90      -  promoter       SP6 promoter: promoter for bacteriophage SP6 RNA polymerase
    237..825     -  rep_origin     ori: high-copy-number ColE1/pMB1/pBR322/pUC origin of replication
    940..1042    +  promoter       cat promoter: promoter of the E. coli cat gene encoding chloramphenicol acetyltransferase
   1043..1699    +  CDS            cat: CAT_ECOLX - Experimental evidence at protein level: Swiss-Prot protein existence level 1. This enzyme is an effector of chloramphenicol resistance in bacteria. From Escherichia coli. This protein is used as a marker in many commonly used cloning vectors, such as pACYC184.
   1787..1804    -  promoter       tet promoter (fragment): E. coli promoter for tetracycline efflux protein gene
   1815..2270    +  rep_origin     f1 ori (sequence partly withheld): f1 bacteriophage origin of replication; arrow indicates direction of (+) strand synthesis
   2289..2310    -  CDS            lacZα (fragment): LacZα fragment of β-galactosidase; lacZ fragment
   2313..2331    +  promoter       T7 promoter: promoter for bacteriophage T7 RNA polymerase
