[The description below was written by a language model from this plasmid's Addgene catalogue record and pLannotate feature annotations shown in this document.]
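Description:
pUPD3_RBS_RBS3 is a small (about 2.4 kb) level-0 part plasmid from a GoldenBraid2.0 toolkit adapted for E. coli and related enteric bacteria. It is built on the pUPD3 backbone, the universal part domestication vector of the GoldenBraid system, and stores a single standardized part: RBS3, a synthetic 20 bp ribosome binding site introduced by Golden Gate cloning. Although it is catalogued as a bacterial expression vector, it carries no complete expression unit. It serves as a donor from which the RBS is released by type IIS restriction and joined in a defined order with promoter, coding sequence and terminator parts to build transcriptional units in destination vectors.

The plasmid replicates at high copy number in E. coli from a ColE1/pUC-type origin and is selected with chloramphenicol through the cat gene, which is driven by its native promoter. An f1 phage origin is also present, a common backbone element that permits single-stranded DNA production with helper phage. The automated annotation does not label the RBS3 insert itself, presumably because it is too short and synthetic to match a reference feature. By position it should lie in the cloning region flanked by the T7 and SP6 phage promoters, next to a residual lacZα fragment. That fragment is probably what remains of a blue/white screening cassette replaced during part insertion, though the record does not confirm this. A short tet promoter fragment is also detected and appears to be a backbone remnant. The record gives no translation strength for RBS3 relative to other ribosome binding sites in the collection.
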