Addgene plasmid #243991: pUPD3_RBS_RBS3
Purpose: GoldenBraid2.0 Ribosome binding site.
Depositing lab: Christophe Herman. Depositing organization: Baylor College of Medicine. Publication: GoldenBraid2.0 E. coli: a comprehensive and characterized toolkit for enterics. Cooke MB, Welch KT, Ramirez LD, Wen AX, Marciano DC, Herman C. Synth Biol (Oxf). 2025 Aug 14;10(1):ysaf015. doi: 10.1093/synbio/ysaf015. eCollection 2025. PubMed 40927394.
Backbone
  Vector backbone: pUPD3
  Vector type: Bacterial Expression
Growth in bacteria
  Bacterial resistance: Chloramphenicol, 25 μg/mL
  Growth temperature: 37°C
  Growth strain: DH5alpha
  Copy number: High Copy
Gene/Insert
  Gene/Insert name: RBS3
  Species: Synthetic
  Insert size (bp): 20
  Cloning method: Golden Gate
Terms and licenses: Academic/Nonprofit Terms; Industry Terms: Not Available to Industry
How to cite: pUPD3_RBS_RBS3 was a gift from Christophe Herman (Addgene plasmid # 243991 ; http://n2t.net/addgene:243991 ; RRID:Addgene_243991)
